>Addgene plasmid #55182 | HA-tag | depositor full sequence | sequence record 85545 | HA-tag sequence 2130 bps
AATTCCGCGGCCGCTTCTAGATAAGGAGGAACTACTATGGCCGGCTATCCGTATGATGTTCCGGATTATG
CAACCGGTTAATACTAGTAGCGGCCGCTGCAGTCCGGCAAAAAAGGGCAAGGTGTCACCACCCTGCCCTT
TTTCTTTAAAACCGAAAAGATTACTTCGCGTTATGCAGGCTTCCTCGCTCACTGACTCGCTGCGCTCGGT
CGTTCGGCTGCGGCGAGCGGTATCAGCTCACTCAAAGGCGGTAATACGGTTATCCACAGAATCAGGGGAT
AACGCAGGAAAGAACATGTGAGCAAAAGGCCAGCAAAAGGCCAGGAACCGTAAAAAGGCCGCGTTGCTGG
CGTTTTTCCACAGGCTCCGCCCCCCTGACGAGCATCACAAAAATCGACGCTCAAGTCAGAGGTGGCGAAA
CCCGACAGGACTATAAAGATACCAGGCGTTTCCCCCTGGAAGCTCCCTCGTGCGCTCTCCTGTTCCGACC
CTGCCGCTTACCGGATACCTGTCCGCCTTTCTCCCTTCGGGAAGCGTGGCGCTTTCTCATAGCTCACGCT
GTAGGTATCTCAGTTCGGTGTAGGTCGTTCGCTCCAAGCTGGGCTGTGTGCACGAACCCCCCGTTCAGCC
CGACCGCTGCGCCTTATCCGGTAACTATCGTCTTGAGTCCAACCCGGTAAGACACGACTTATCGCCACTG
GCAGCAGCCACTGGTAACAGGATTAGCAGAGCGAGGTATGTAGGCGGTGCTACAGAGTTCTTGAAGTGGT
GGCCTAACTACGGCTACACTAGAAGAACAGTATTTGGTATCTGCGCTCTGCTGAAGCCAGTTACCTTCGG
AAAAAGAGTTGGTAGCTCTTGATCCGGCAAACAAACCACCGCTGGTAGCGGTGGTTTTTTTGTTTGCAAG
CAGCAGATTACGCGCAGAAAAAAAGGATCTCAAGAAGATCCTTTGATCTTTTCTACGGGGTCTGACGCTC
AGTGGAACGAAAACTCACGTTAAGGGATTTTGGTCATGAGATTATCAAAAAGGATCTTCACCTAGATCCT
TTTAAATTAAAAATGAAGTTTTAAATCAATCTAAAGTATATATGAGTAAACTTGGTCTGACAGCTCGAGG
CTTGGATTCTCACCAATAAAAAACGCCCGGCGGCAACCGAGCGTTCTGAACAAATCCAGATGGAGTTCTG
AGGTCATTACTGGATCTATCAACAGGAGTCCAAGCGAGCTCGATATCAAATTACGCCCCGCCCTGCCACT
CATCGCAGTACTGTTGTAATTCATTAAGCATTCTGCCGACATGGAAGCCATCACAAACGGCATGATGAAC
CTGAATCGCCAGCGGCATCAGCACCTTGTCGCCTTGCGTATAATATTTGCCCATGGTGAAAACGGGGGCG
AAGAAGTTGTCCATATTGGCCACGTTTAAATCAAAACTGGTGAAACTCACCCAGGGATTGGCTGAGACGA
AAAACATATTCTCAATAAACCCTTTAGGGAAATAGGCCAGGTTTTCACCGTAACACGCCACATCTTGCGA
ATATATGTGTAGAAACTGCCGGAAATCGTCGTGGTATTCACTCCAGAGCGATGAAAACGTTTCAGTTTGC
TCATGGAAAACGGTGTAACAAGGGTGAACACTATCCCATATCACCAGCTCACCGTCTTTCATTGCCATAC
GAAATTCCGGATGAGCATTCATCAGGCGGGCAAGAATGTGAATAAAGGCCGGATAAAACTTGTGCTTATT
TTTCTTTACGGTCTTTAAAAAGGCCGTAATATCCAGCTGAACGGTCTGGTTATAGGTACATTGAGCAACT
GACTGAAATGCCTCAAAATGTTCTTTACGATGCCATTGGGATATATCAACGGTGGTATATCCAGTGATTT
TTTTCTCCATTTTAGCTTCCTTAGCTCCTGAAAATCTCGATAACTCAAAAAATACGCCCGGTAGTGATCT
TATTTCATTATGGTGAAAGTTGGAACCTCTTACGTGCCCGATCAACTCGAGTGCCACCTGACGTCTAAGA
AACCATTATTATCATGACATTAACCTATAAAAATAGGCGTATCACGAGGCAGAATTTCAGATAAAAAAAA
TCCTTAGCTTTCGCTAAGGATGATTTCTGG
Features (pLannotate 1.2.2; 8 found; start..end, strand, type, name):
      6..21      +  misc_feature   BioBrick prefix (fragment): BioBrick prefix for parts that do not start with "ATG"
     82..102     +  misc_feature   BioBrick suffix: universal suffix for all parts
    103..160     +  terminator     his operon terminator: This putative transcriptin terminator from the E. coli his operon has a 2-bp deletion introduced during synthesis. Its efficiency has not been determined.
    355..943     -  rep_origin     ori: high-copy-number ColE1/pMB1/pBR322/pUC origin of replication
   1126..1220    -  terminator     lambda t0 terminator: transcription terminator from phage lambda
   1244..1900    -  CDS            cat: CAT_ECOLX - Experimental evidence at protein level: Swiss-Prot protein existence level 1. This enzyme is an effector of chloramphenicol resistance in bacteria. From Escherichia coli. This protein is used as a marker in many commonly used cloning vectors, such as pACYC184.
   1901..1998    -  promoter       cat promoter: promoter of the E. coli cat gene encoding chloramphenicol acetyltransferase
   2084..2127    -  terminator     bacterial terminator: putative bacterial transcription terminator
