[The description below was written by a language model from this plasmid's Addgene catalogue record and pLannotate feature annotations shown in this document.]
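Description:
HA-tag is a small synthetic-biology part plasmid from the Bacillus BioBrick Box, a collection of standardized building blocks for genetic work in Bacillus subtilis. It is built on pSB1C3, the iGEM standard part-storage backbone, and is maintained in E. coli rather than in Bacillus. Propagation relies on a high-copy ColE1/pUC-type origin, and selection on chloramphenicol resistance from the cat gene (chloramphenicol acetyltransferase), which is driven by its native cat promoter and followed by the phage lambda t0 terminator.

The payload is a synthetic sequence encoding the HA epitope tag, held between a BioBrick prefix and suffix and bounded by EcoRI and PstI sites that remain intact. In the annotated sequence, the gap between the prefix fragment and the suffix is only about 60 nt. This fits the difference between the listed backbone size and the total size better than the 160 bp insert size in the catalogue, which may count flanking sequence. The annotation software did not call the tag itself as a feature. No promoter, ribosome binding site or reporter is annotated for the insert, so the plasmid is a storage and source vector rather than an expression construct. The cloning site is insulated by flanking terminators, namely a his operon terminator just downstream of the suffix and a putative bacterial terminator upstream of the prefix.

The intended use is to excise the tag by standard BioBrick restriction and ligation assembly and fuse it to a coding sequence of interest, allowing the resulting protein to be detected or purified with anti-HA antibodies. The record does not state which terminus the tag is designed for or the exact assembly standard.
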