Addgene plasmid #55182: HA-tag
Purpose: HA-tag
Depositing lab: Thorsten Mascher. Depositing organization: Ludwig-Maximilians-Universitaet Muenchen (LMU). Publication: The Bacillus BioBrick Box: generation and evaluation of essential genetic building blocks for standardized work with Bacillus subtilis. Radeck J, Kraft K, Bartels J, Cikovic T, Durr F, Emenegger J, Kelterborn S, Sauer C, Fritz G, Gebhard S, Mascher T. J Biol Eng. 2013 Dec 2;7(1):29. doi: 10.1186/1754-1611-7-29. PubMed 24295448.
Backbone
  Vector backbone: pSB1C3
  Backbone manufacturer: iGEM
  Backbone size w/o insert (bp): 2070
  Total vector size (bp): 2130
  Vector type: Synthetic Biology ; Bacillus BioBrick Box
Growth in bacteria
  Bacterial resistance: Chloramphenicol, 25 μg/mL
  Growth temperature: 37°C
  Growth strain: DH5alpha
  Copy number: High Copy
Gene/Insert
  Gene/Insert name: HA tag
  Species: Synthetic
  Insert size (bp): 160
  Cloning method: Restriction Enzyme; 5′ cloning site EcoRI (not destroyed); 3′ cloning site PstI (not destroyed)
  Sequencing primers: 5′ na
Terms and licenses: Academic/Nonprofit Terms; Industry Terms: Not Available to Industry
Depositor comments: For sequencing of insert, use the following primers: fwd: TGCCACCTGACGTCTAAG rev: ATTACCGCCTTTGAGTGA
How to cite: HA-tag was a gift from Thorsten Mascher (Addgene plasmid # 55182 ; http://n2t.net/addgene:55182 ; RRID:Addgene_55182)
