>Addgene plasmid #55182 | HA-tag | addgene partial sequence | sequence record 91217 | ASK-FN2 5'-CGGCCTTTTTACGGTTCCTG-3'
CTGCGTTATCCCCTGATTCTGTGGATAACCGTATTACCGCCTTTGAGTGAGCTGATACCGCTCGCCGCAG
CCGAACGACCGAGCGCAGCGAGTCAGTGAGCGAGGAAGCCTGCATAACGCGAAGTAATCTTTTCGGTTTT
AAAGAAAAAGGGCAGGGTGGTGACACCTTGCCCTTTTTTGCCGGACTGCAGCGGCCGCTACTAGTATTAA
CCGGTTGCATAATCCGGAACATCATACGGATAGCCGGCCATAGTAGTTCCTCCTTATCTAGAAGCGGCCG
CGGAATTCCAGAAATCATCCTTAGCGAAAGCTAAGGATTTTTTTTATCTGAAATTCTGCCTCGTGATACG
CCTATTTTTATAGGTTAATGTCATGATAATAATGGTTTCTTAGACGTCAGGTGGCACTCGAGTTGATCGG
GCACGTAAGAGGTTCCAACTTTCACCATAATGAAATAAGATCACTACCGGGCGTATTTTTTGAGTTATCG
AGATTTTCAGGAGCTAAGGAAGCTAAAATGGAGAAAAAAATCACTGGATATACCACCGTTGATATATCCC
AATGGCATCGTAAAGAACATTTTGAGGCATTTCAGTCAGTTGCTCAATGTACCTATAACCAGACCGTTCA
GCTGGATATTACGGCCTTTTTAAAGACCGTAAAGAAAAATAAGCACAAGTTTTATCCGGCCTTTATTCAC
ATTCTTGCCCGCCTGATGAATGCTCATCCGGAATTTCGTATGGCAATGAAAGACGGTGAGCTGGTGATAT
GGGATAGTGTTCACCCTTGTTACACCGTTTTCCATGAGCAAACTGAAACGTTTTCATCGCTCTGGAGTGA
ATACCACGACGATTTCCGGCAGTTTCTACACATATATTCGCAAGATGTGGCGTGTTACGGTGAAAACCTG
GCCTATTTCCCCTAA
