>Addgene plasmid #55182 | HA-tag | addgene partial sequence | sequence record 91218 | MoCloR 5'-gccacctgacgtctaagaaacc-3'
CTATAAAATAGGCGTATCACGAGGCAGAATTTCAGATAAAAAAAATCCTTAGCTTTCGCTAAGGATGATT
TCTGGAATTCCGCGGCCGCTTCTAGATAAGGAGGAACTACTATGGCCGGCTATCCGTATGATGTTCCGGA
TTATGCAACCGGTTAATACTAGTAGCGGCCGCTGCAGTCCGGCAAAAAAGGGCAAGGTGTCACCACCCTG
CCCTTTTTCTTTAAAACCGAAAAGATTACTTCGCGTTATGCAGGCTTCCTCGCTCACTGACTCGCTGCGC
TCGGTCGTTCGGCTGCGGCGAGCGGTATCAGCTCACTCAAAGGCGGTAATACGGTTATCCACAGAATCAG
GGGATAACGCAGGAAAGAACATGTGAGCAAAAGGCCAGCAAAAGGCCAGGAACCGTAAAAAGGCCGCGTT
GCTGGCGTTTTTCCACAGGCTCCGCCCCCCTGACGAGCATCACAAAAATCGACGCTCAAGTCAGAGGTGG
CGAAACCCGACAGGACTATAAAGATACCAGGCGTTTCCCCCTGGAAGCTCCCTCGTGCGCTCTCCTGTTC
CGACCCTGCCGCTTACCGGATACCTGTCCGCCTTTCTCCCTTCGGGAAGCGTGGCGCTTTCTCATAGCTC
ACGCTGTAGGTATCTCAGTTCGGTGTAGGTCGTTCGCTCCAAGCTGGGCTGTGTGCACGAACCCCCCGTT
CAGCCCGACCGCTGCGCCTTATCCGGTAACTATCGTCTTGAGTCCAACCCGGTAAGACACGACTTATCGC
CACTGGCAGCAGCCACTGGTAACAGGATTAGCAGAGCGAGGTATGTAGGCGGTGCTACAGAGTTCTTGAA
GTGGTGGCCTAACTACGGCTACACTAGAAGAACAGTATTTGGTATCTGCGCTCTGCTGAAGCCAGTTACC
TTCGGAAAAAGAGTTGGTAGCTCTTGATCCGGCAAACAAACCACCGCTGGTAGCGGTGGTTTTTTTGTTT
GCAAGCAGCA
